>Addgene plasmid #75748 | CDC42BPA gRNA (BRDN0001147767) | addgene full sequence | sequence record 184490 | Addgene Assembled Sequence
CCCGGGTGCAAAGATGGATAAAGTTTTAAACAGAGAGGAATCTTTGCAGCTAATGGACCTTCTAGGTCTT
GAAAGGAGTGGGAATTGGCTCCGGTGCCCGTCAGTGGGCAGAGCGCACATCGCCCACAGTCCCCGAGAAG
TTGGGGGGAGGGGTCGGCAATTGATCCGGTGCCTAGAGAAGGTGGCGCGGGGTAAACTGGGAAAGTGATG
TCGTGTACTGGCTCCGCCTTTTTCCCGAGGGTGGGGGAGAACCGTATATAAGTGCAGTAGTCGCCGTGAA
CGTTCTTTTTCGCAACGGGTTTGCCGCCAGAACACAGGTAAGTGCCGTGTGTGGTTCCCGCGGGCCTGGC
CTCTTTACGGGTTATGGCCCTTGCGTGCCTTGAATTACTTCCACCTGGCTGCAGTACGTGATTCTTGATC
CCGAGCTTCGGGTTGGAAGTGGGTGGGAGAGTTCGAGGCCTTGCGCTTAAGGAGCCCCTTCGCCTCGTGC
TTGAGTTGAGGCCTGGCCTGGGCGCTGGGGCCGCCGCGTGCGAATCTGGTGGCACCTTCGCGCCTGTCTC
GCTGCTTTCGATAAGTCTCTAGCCATTTAAAATTTTTGATGACCTGCTGCGACGCTTTTTTTCTGGCAAG
ATAGTCTTGTAAATGCGGGCCAAGATCTGCACACTGGTATTTCGGTTTTTGGGGCCGCGGGCGGCGACGG
GGCCCGTGCGTCCCAGCGCACATGTTCGGCGAGGCGGGGCCTGCGAGCGCGGCCACCGAGAATCGGACGG
GGGTAGTCTCAAGCTGGCCGGCCTGCTCTGGTGCCTGGCCTCGCGCCGCCGTGTATCGCCCCGCCCTGGG
CGGCAAGGCTGGCCCGGTCGGCACCAGTTGCGTGAGCGGAAAGATGGCCGCTTCCCGGCCCTGCTGCAGG
GAGCTCAAAATGGAGGACGCGGCGCTCGGGAGAGCGGGCGGGTGAGTCACCCACACAAAGGAAAAGGGCC
TTTCCGTCCTCAGCCGTCGCTTCATGTGACTCCACGGAGTACCGGGCGCCGTCCAGGCACCTCGATTAGT
TCTCGAGCTTTTGGAGTACGTCGTCTTTAGGTTGGGGGGAGGGGTTTTATGCGATGGAGTTTCCCCACAC
TGAGTGGGTGGAGACTGAAGTTAGGCCAGCTTGGCACTTGATGTAATTCTCCTTGGAATTTGCCCTTTTT
GAGTTTGGATCTTGGTTCATTCTCAAGCCTCAGACAGTGGTTCAAAGTTTTTTTCTTCCATTTCAGGTGT
CGTGACGTACGGCCACCATGACCGAGTACAAGCCCACGGTGCGCCTCGCCACCCGCGACGACGTCCCCAG
GGCCGTACGCACCCTCGCCGCCGCGTTCGCCGACTACCCCGCCACGCGCCACACCGTCGATCCGGACCGC
CACATCGAGCGGGTCACCGAGCTGCAAGAACTCTTCCTCACGCGCGTCGGGCTCGACATCGGCAAGGTGT
GGGTCGCGGACGACGGCGCCGCCGTGGCGGTCTGGACCACGCCGGAGAGCGTCGAAGCGGGGGCGGTGTT
CGCCGAGATCGGCCCGCGCATGGCCGAGTTGAGCGGTTCCCGGCTGGCCGCGCAGCAACAGATGGAAGGC
CTCCTGGCGCCGCACCGGCCCAAGGAGCCCGCGTGGTTCCTGGCCACCGTCGGAGTCTCGCCCGACCACC
AGGGCAAGGGTCTGGGCAGCGCCGTCGTGCTCCCCGGAGTGGAGGCGGCCGAGCGCGCCGGGGTGCCCGC
CTTCCTGGAGACCTCCGCGCCCCGCAACCTCCCCTTCTACGAGCGGCTCGGCTTCACCGTCACCGCCGAC
GTCGAGGTGCCCGAAGGACCGCGCACCTGGTGCATGACCCGCAAGCCCGGTGCCTGAACGCGTTAAGTCG
ACAATCAACCTCTGGATTACAAAATTTGTGAAAGATTGACTGGTATTCTTAACTATGTTGCTCCTTTTAC
GCTATGTGGATACGCTGCTTTAATGCCTTTGTATCATGCTATTGCTTCCCGTATGGCTTTCATTTTCTCC
TCCTTGTATAAATCCTGGTTGCTGTCTCTTTATGAGGAGTTGTGGCCCGTTGTCAGGCAACGTGGCGTGG
TGTGCACTGTGTTTGCTGACGCAACCCCCACTGGTTGGGGCATTGCCACCACCTGTCAGCTCCTTTCCGG
GACTTTCGCTTTCCCCCTCCCTATTGCCACGGCGGAACTCATCGCCGCCTGCCTTGCCCGCTGCTGGACA
GGGGCTCGGCTGTTGGGCACTGACAATTCCGTGGTGTTGTCGGGGAAATCATCGTCCTTTCCTTGGCTGC
TCGCCTGTGTTGCCACCTGGATTCTGCGCGGGACGTCCTTCTGCTACGTCCCTTCGGCCCTCAATCCAGC
GGACCTTCCTTCCCGCGGCCTGCTGCCGGCTCTGCGGCCTCTTCCGCGTCTTCGCCTTCGCCCTCAGACG
AGTCGGATCTCCCTTTGGGCCGCCTCCCCGCGTCGACTTTAAGACCAATGACTTACAAGGCAGCTGTAGA
TCTTAGCCACTTTTTAAAAGAAAAGGGGGGACTGGAAGGGCTAATTCACTCCCAACGAAGACAAGATCTG
CTTTTTGCTTGTACTGGGTCTCTCTGGTTAGACCAGATCTGAGCCTGGGAGCTCTCTGGCTAACTAGGGA
ACCCACTGCTTAAGCCTCAATAAAGCTTGCCTTGAGTGCTTCAAGTAGTGTGTGCCCGTCTGTTGTGTGA
CTCTGGTAACTAGAGATCCCTCAGACCCTTTTAGTCAGTGTGGAAAATCTCTAGCAGTACGTATAGTAGT
TCATGTCATCTTATTATTCAGTATTTATAACTTGCAAAGAAATGAATATCAGAGAGTGAGAGGAACTTGT
TTATTGCAGCTTATAATGGTTACAAATAAAGCAATAGCATCACAAATTTCACAAATAAAGCATTTTTTTC
ACTGCATTCTAGTTGTGGTTTGTCCAAACTCATCAATGTATCTTATCATGTCTGGCTCTAGCTATCCCGC
CCCTAACTCCGCCCATCCCGCCCCTAACTCCGCCCAGTTCCGCCCATTCTCCGCCCCATGGCTGACTAAT
TTTTTTTATTTATGCAGAGGCCGAGGCCGCCTCGGCCTCTGAGCTATTCCAGAAGTAGTGAGGAGGCTTT
TTTGGAGGCCTAGGGACGTACCCAATTCGCCCTATAGTGAGTCGTATTACGCGCGCTCACTGGCCGTCGT
TTTACAACGTCGTGACTGGGAAAACCCTGGCGTTACCCAACTTAATCGCCTTGCAGCACATCCCCCTTTC
GCCAGCTGGCGTAATAGCGAAGAGGCCCGCACCGATCGCCCTTCCCAACAGTTGCGCAGCCTGAATGGCG
AATGGG
[124 nt withheld, positions 3367-3490]
C
[91 nt withheld, positions 3492-3582]
A
[49 nt withheld, positions 3584-3632]
CCTTTGACGTTGGAGTCCACGTTCTTT
[37 nt withheld, positions 3660-3696]
ACCCTATCTCGGTCTATTCTTTTGATTTATAAGGGATTTTGCCGATTTCGGCCTATTGGTTAAAAAATGA
GCTGATTTAACAAAAATTTAACGCGAATTTTAACAAAATATTAACGCTTACAATTTAGGTGGCACTTTTC
GGGGAAATGTGCGCGGAACCCCTATTTGTTTATTTTTCTAAATACATTCAAATATGTATCCGCTCATGAG
ACAATAACCCTGATAAATGCTTCAATAATATTGAAAAAGGAAGAGTATGAGTATTCAACATTTCCGTGTC
GCCCTTATTCCCTTTTTTGCGGCATTTTGCCTTCCTGTTTTTGCTCACCCAGAAACGCTGGTGAAAGTAA
AAGATGCTGAAGATCAGTTGGGTGCACGAGTGGGTTACATCGAACTGGATCTCAACAGCGGTAAGATCCT
TGAGAGTTTTCGCCCCGAAGAACGTTTTCCAATGATGAGCACTTTTAAAGTTCTGCTATGTGGCGCGGTA
TTATCCCGTATTGACGCCGGGCAAGAGCAACTCGGTCGCCGCATACACTATTCTCAGAATGACTTGGTTG
AGTACTCACCAGTCACAGAAAAGCATCTTACGGATGGCATGACAGTAAGAGAATTATGCAGTGCTGCCAT
AACCATGAGTGATAACACTGCGGCCAACTTACTTCTGACAACGATCGGAGGACCGAAGGAGCTAACCGCT
TTTTTGCACAACATGGGGGATCATGTAACTCGCCTTGATCGTTGGGAACCGGAGCTGAATGAAGCCATAC
CAAACGACGAGCGTGACACCACGATGCCTGTAGCAATGGCAACAACGTTGCGCAAACTATTAACTGGCGA
ACTACTTACTCTAGCTTCCCGGCAACAATTAATAGACTGGATGGAGGCGGATAAAGTTGCAGGACCACTT
CTGCGCTCGGCCCTTCCGGCTGGCTGGTTTATTGCTGATAAATCTGGAGCCGGTGAGCGTGGGTCTCGCG
GTATCATTGCAGCACTGGGGCCAGATGGTAAGCCCTCCCGTATCGTAGTTATCTACACGACGGGGAGTCA
GGCAACTATGGATGAACGAAATAGACAGATCGCTGAGATAGGTGCCTCACTGATTAAGCATTGGTAACTG
TCAGACCAAGTTTACTCATATATACTTTAGATTGATTTAAAACTTCATTTTTAATTTAAAAGGATCTAGG
TGAAGATCCTTTTTGATAATCTCATGACCAAAATCCCTTAACGTGAGTTTTCGTTCCACTGAGCGTCAGA
CCCCGTAGAAAAGATCAAAGGATCTTCTTGAGATCCTTTTTTTCTGCGCGTAATCTGCTGCTTGCAAACA
AAAAAACCACCGCTACCAGCGGTGGTTTGTTTGCCGGATCAAGAGCTACCAACTCTTTTTCCGAAGGTAA
CTGGCTTCAGCAGAGCGCAGATACCAAATACTGTTCTTCTAGTGTAGCCGTAGTTAGGCCACCACTTCAA
GAACTCTGTAGCACCGCCTACATACCTCGCTCTGCTAATCCTGTTACCAGTGGCTGCTGCCAGTGGCGAT
AAGTCGTGTCTTACCGGGTTGGACTCAAGACGATAGTTACCGGATAAGGCGCAGCGGTCGGGCTGAACGG
GGGGTTCGTGCACACAGCCCAGCTTGGAGCGAACGACCTACACCGAACTGAGATACCTACAGCGTGAGCT
ATGAGAAAGCGCCACGCTTCCCGAAGGGAGAAAGGCGGACAGGTATCCGGTAAGCGGCAGGGTCGGAACA
GGAGAGCGCACGAGGGAGCTTCCAGGGGGAAACGCCTGGTATCTTTATAGTCCTGTCGGGTTTCGCCACC
TCTGACTTGAGCGTCGATTTTTGTGATGCTCGTCAGGGGGGCGGAGCCTATGGAAAAACGCCAGCAACGC
GGCCTTTTTACGGTTCCTGGCCTTTTGCTGGCCTTTTGCTCACATGTTCTTTCCTGCGTTATCCCCTGAT
TCTGTGGATAACCGTATTACCGCCTTTGAGTGAGCTGATACCGCTCGCCGCAGCCGAACGACCGAGCGCA
GCGAGTCAGTGAGCGAGGAAGCGGAAGAGCGCCCAATACGCAAACCGCCTCTCCCCGCGCGTTGGCCGAT
TCATTAATGCAGCTGGCACGACAGGTTTCCCGACTGGAAAGCGGGCAGTGAGCGCAACGCAATTAATGTG
AGTTAGCTCACTCATTAGGCACCCCAGGCTTTACACTTTATGCTTCCGGCTCGTATGTTGTGTGGAATTG
TGAGCGGATAACAATTTCACACAGGAAACAGCTATGACCATGATTACGCCAAGCGCGCAATTAACCCTCA
CTAAAGGGAACAAAAGCTGGAGCTGCAAGCTTAATGTAGTCTTATGCAATACTCTTGTAGTCTTGCAACA
TGGTAACGATGAGTTAGCAACATGCCTTACAAGGAGAGAAAAAGCACCGTGCATGCCGATTGGTGGAAGT
AAGGTGGTACGATCGTGCCTTATTAGGAAGGCAACAGACGGGTCTGACATGGATTGGACGAACCACTGAA
TTGCCGCATTGCAGAGATATTGTATTTAAGTGCCTAGCTCGATACATAAACGGGTCTCTCTGGTTAGACC
AGATCTGAGCCTGGGAGCTCTCTGGCTAACTAGGGAACCCACTGCTTAAGCCTCAATAAAGCTTGCCTTG
AGTGCTTCAAGTAGTGTGTGCCCGTCTGTTGTGTGACTCTGGTAACTAGAGATCCCTCAGACCCTTTTAG
TCAGTGTGGAAAATCTCTAGCAGTGGCGCCCGAACAGGGACTTGAAAGCGAAAGGGAAACCAGAGGAGCT
CTCTCGACGCAGGACTCGGCTTGCTGAAGCGCGCACGGCAAGAGGCGAGGGGCGGCGACTGGTGAGTACG
CCAAAAATTTTGACTAGCGGAGGCTAGAAGGAGAGAGATGGGTGCGAGAGCGTCAGTATTAAGCGGGGGA
GAATTAGATCGCGATGGGAAAAAATTCGGTTAAGGCCAGGGGGAAAGAAAAAATATAAATTAAAACATAT
AGTATGGGCAAGCAGGGAGCTAGAACGATTCGCAGTTAATCCTGGCCTGTTAGAAACATCAGAAGGCTGT
AGACAAATACTGGGACAGCTACAACCATCCCTTCAGACAGGATCAGAAGAACTTAGATCATTATATAATA
CAGTAGCAACCCTCTATTGTGTGCATCAAAGGATAGAGATAAAAGACACCAAGGAAGCTTTAGACAAGAT
AGAGGAAGAGCAAAACAAAAGTAAGACCACCGCACAGCAAGCGGCCGCTGATCTTCAGACCTGGAGGAGG
AGATATGAGGGACAATTGGAGAAGTGAATTATATAAATATAAAGTAGTAAAAATTGAACCATTAGGAGTA
GCACCCACCAAGGCAAAGAGAAGAGTGGTGCAGAGAGAAAAAAGAGCAGTGGGAATAGGAGCTTTGTTCC
TTGGGTTCTTGGGAGCAGCAGGAAGCACTATGGGCGCAGCGTCAATGACGCTGACGGTACAGGCCAGACA
ATTATTGTCTGGTATAGTGCAGCAGCAGAACAATTTGCTGAGGGCTATTGAGGCGCAACAGCATCTGTTG
CAACTCACAGTCTGGGGCATCAAGCAGCTCCAGGCAAGAATCCTGGCTGTGGAAAGATACCTAAAGGATC
AACAGCTCCTGGGGATTTGGGGTTGCTCTGGAAAACTCATTTGCACCACTGCTGTGCCTTGGAATGCTAG
TTGGAGTAATAAATCTCTGGAACAGATTTGGAATCACACGACCTGGATGGAGTGGGACAGAGAAATTAAC
AATTACACAAGCTTAATACACTCCTTAATTGAAGAATCGCAAAACCAGCAAGAAAAGAATGAACAAGAAT
TATTGGAATTAGATAAATGGGCAAGTTTGTGGAATTGGTTTAACATAACAAATTGGCTGTGGTATATAAA
ATTATTCATAATGATAGTAGGAGGCTTGGTAGGTTTAAGAATAGTTTTTGCTGTACTTTCTATAGTGAAT
AGAGTTAGGCAGGGATATTCACCATTATCGTTTCAGACCCACCTCCCAACCCCGAGGGGACCCAGAGAGG
GCCTATTTCCCATGATTCCTTCATATTTGCATATACGATACAAGGCTGTTAGAGAGATAATTAGAATTAA
TTTGACTGTAAACACAAAGATATTAGTACAAAATACGTGACGTAGAAAGTAATAATTTCTTGGGTAGTTT
GCAGTTTTAAAATTATGTTTTAAAATGGACTATCATATGCTTACCGTAACTTGAAAGTATTTCGATTTCT
TGGCTTTATATATCTTGTGGAAAGGACGAAACACCGCAACATAATAATCCATAACCGTTTTAGAGCTAGA
AATAGCAAGTTAAAATAAGGCTAGTCCGTTATCAACTTGAAAAAGTGGCACCGAGTCGGTGCTTTTTTAA
GCTTGGCGTAACTAGATCTTGAGACAAATGGCAGTATTCATCCACAATTTTAAAAGAAAAGGGGGGATTG
GGGGGTACAGTGCAGGGGAAAGAATAGTAGACATAATAGCAACAGACATACAAACTAAAGAATTACAAAA
ACAAATTACAAAAATTCAAAATTTTCGGGTTTATTACAGGGACAGCAGAGATCCACTTTGGCGCCGGCTC
GAGGGGG
Features (pLannotate 1.2.2; 29 found; start..end, strand, type, name):
     14..80      +  CDS            small t antigen (fragment): SV40 (simian virus 40) small t antigen
    106..317     +  promoter       EF-1α core promoter: core promoter for human elongation factor EF-1α
    318..1256    +  intron         EF-1α intron A: intron upstream of the start codon of human EF-1α
   1278..1877    +  CDS            PuroR (fragment): puromycin N-acetyltransferase; pac from Streptomyces; confers resistance to puromycin
   1893..2481    +  misc_feature   WPRE: woodchuck hepatitis virus posttranscriptional regulatory element
   2532..2551    +  misc_feature   cPPT/CTS (fragment): central polypurine tract and central termination sequence of HIV-1
   2553..2786    +  LTR            3' LTR (ΔU3): self-inactivating 3' long terminal repeat (LTR) from HIV-1
   2864..2985    +  polyA_signal   SV40 poly(A) signal: SV40 polyadenylation signal
   3025..3160    +  rep_origin     SV40 ori: SV40 origin of replication
   3181..3199    -  promoter       T7 promoter: promoter for bacteriophage T7 RNA polymerase
   3207..3362    +  CDS            lacZα (fragment): LacZα fragment of β-galactosidase; lacZ fragment
   3367..3795    +  rep_origin     f1 ori (sequence partly withheld): f1 bacteriophage origin of replication; arrow indicates direction of (+) strand synthesis
   3848..3952    +  promoter       AmpR promoter: bla
   3953..4813    +  CDS            AmpR: β-lactamase; bla; confers resistance to ampicillin, carbenicillin, and related antibiotics
   4984..5572    +  rep_origin     ori: high-copy-number ColE1/pMB1/pBR322/pUC origin of replication
   5755..5847    +  CDS            lacI (fragment): lac repressor; lacI; The lac repressor binds to the lac operator to inhibit transcription in E. coli. This inhibition can be relieved by adding lactose or isopropyl-β-D-thiogalactopyranoside (IPTG).
   5860..5881    +  protein_bind   CAP binding site: CAP binding activates transcription in the presence of cAMP. E. coli catabolite activator protein
   5896..5926    +  promoter       lac promoter: promoter for the E. coli lac operon
   5934..5950    +  protein_bind   lac operator: The lac repressor binds to the lac operator to inhibit transcription in E. coli. This inhibition can be relieved by adding lactose or isopropyl-β-D-thiogalactopyranoside (IPTG). lac repressor encoded by lacI
   5995..6013    +  promoter       T3 promoter: promoter for bacteriophage T3 RNA polymerase
   6041..6267    +  promoter       RSV promoter: Rous sarcoma virus enhancer/promoter
   6268..6448    +  LTR            5' LTR (truncated): truncated 5' long terminal repeat (LTR) from HIV-1
   6495..6620    +  misc_feature   HIV-1 Ψ: packaging signal of human immunodeficiency virus type 1
   6604..6967    +  CDS            HIV-1 gag (fragment): gag protein from human immunodeficiency virus 1; gag
   7113..7346    +  misc_feature   RRE: The Rev response element (RRE) of HIV-1 allows for Rev-dependent mRNA export from the nucleus to the cytoplasm.
   7723..7749    +  CDS            Rev (fragment): human immunodeficiency virus 1 (HIV-1) Rev protein; rev; enhances nuclear export of unspliced and incompletely spliced viral mRNAs
   7753..7993    +  promoter       U6 promoter: RNA polymerase III promoter for human U6 snRNA
   8023..8098    +  misc_RNA       gRNA scaffold: guide RNA scaffold for the Streptococcus pyogenes CRISPR/Cas9 system
   8154..8271    +  misc_feature   cPPT/CTS: central polypurine tract and central termination sequence of HIV-1
