[The description below was written by a language model from this plasmid's Addgene catalogue record and pLannotate feature annotations shown in this document.]
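Description:
CDC42BPA gRNA (BRDN0001147767) is a third-generation lentiviral CRISPR guide plasmid built on the lentiGuide-Puro backbone, carrying a single guide RNA directed against human CDC42BPA (also known as MRCK, MRCKA or PK428). It is propagated in E. coli as a high-copy plasmid through a ColE1/pUC-type origin with ampicillin selection from the bla gene. The backbone also retains an f1 origin, an SV40 origin and poly(A) signal, and remnants of lac and T7/T3 promoter elements from the parental cloning vector.

The lentiviral transfer cassette begins with an RSV promoter fused to a truncated HIV-1 5' LTR, which makes genomic RNA production Tat-independent. This is followed by the Ψ packaging signal with a partial gag sequence, the Rev response element for nuclear export of the unspliced genome, and a cPPT/CTS element. The cassette ends in a ΔU3 self-inactivating 3' LTR. Within it, a human U6 RNA polymerase III promoter drives the CDC42BPA-specific spacer joined to the Streptococcus pyogenes Cas9 guide scaffold. Downstream, the EF-1α core promoter with its intron A expresses puromycin N-acetyltransferase for selection of transduced mammalian cells, and a WPRE enhances transcript expression.

The plasmid does not encode Cas9, so it is meant to be used with a separate Cas9 lentiviral vector or in cells that already express Cas9. The guide was designed against two CDC42BPA reference transcripts and belongs to a human kinome gRNA collection developed alongside work on optimized sgRNA design. It is suited to knockout studies of this kinase after viral packaging with helper plasmids supplied in trans.
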