Addgene plasmid #75748: CDC42BPA gRNA (BRDN0001147767)
Purpose: 3rd generation lentiviral gRNA plasmid targeting human CDC42BPA
Depositing lab: John Doench & David Root. Depositing organization: Broad Institute. Publication: Optimized sgRNA design to maximize activity and minimize off-target effects of CRISPR-Cas9. Doench JG, Fusi N, Sullender M, Hegde M, Vaimberg EW, Donovan KF, Smith I, Tothova Z, Wilen C, Orchard R, Virgin HW, Listgarten J, Root DE. Nat Biotechnol. 2016 Jan 18. doi: 10.1038/nbt.3437. PubMed 26780180.
Backbone
  Vector backbone: lentiGuide-Puro
  Backbone manufacturer: Zhang Lab (Addgene plasmid # 52963)
  Vector type: Mammalian Expression, Lentiviral, CRISPR
  Selectable markers: Puromycin
Growth in bacteria
  Bacterial resistance: Ampicillin, 100 μg/mL
  Growth temperature: 37°C
  Growth strain: DH5alpha
  Copy number: High Copy
Gene/Insert
  Gene/Insert name: CDC42BPA (alt names: CDC42BPA; NM_003607.3)
  gRNA/shRNA sequence: CAACATAATAATCCATAACC
  Species: H. sapiens (human)
  Entrez Gene: CDC42BPA (a.k.a. MRCK, MRCKA, PK428)
  Promoter: hU6
  Cloning method: Unknown
  Sequencing primers: 5′ U6-F; 3′ pS2-R
Terms and licenses: Academic/Nonprofit Terms; Industry Terms: Not Available to Industry
Depositor comments: The gRNA was designed to target the following Genbank reference sequence(s): NM_003607.3,NM_014826.4. Note that this plasmid does NOT contain Cas9. It should be used in conjunction with lentiCas9-Blast (Addgene #52962) or otherwise with cell lines already expressing Cas9. Browse the full kinome gRNA library at http://www.addgene.org/pooled-library/broadgpp-human-kinome/ or visit http://www.broadinstitute.org/rnai/public/ for detailed protocols and information.
How to cite: CDC42BPA gRNA (BRDN0001147767) was a gift from John Doench & David Root (Addgene plasmid # 75748 ; http://n2t.net/addgene:75748 ; RRID:Addgene_75748)
