>Addgene plasmid #75748 | CDC42BPA gRNA (BRDN0001147767) | depositor partial sequence | sequence record 143208 | Target Sequence
CAACATAATAATCCATAACC
