>Addgene plasmid #75748 | CDC42BPA gRNA (BRDN0001147767) | addgene partial sequence | sequence record 184489 | hU6-F
CGTGACGTAGAAAGTAATAATTTCTTGGGTAGTTTGCAGTTTTAAAATTATGTTTTAAAATGGACTATCA
TATGCTTACCGTAACTTGAAAGTATTTCGATTTCTTGGCTTTATATATCTTGTGGAAAGGACGAAACACC
GCAACATAATAATCCATAACCGTTTTAGAGCTAGAAATAGCAAGTTAAAATAAGGCTAGTCCGTTATCAA
CTTGAAAAAGTGGCACCGAGTCGGTGCTTTTTTAAGCTTGGCGTAACTAGATCTTGAGACAAATGGCAGT
ATTCATCCACAATTTTAAAAGAAAAGGGGGGATTGGGGGGTACAGTGCAGGGGAAAGAATAGTAGACATA
ATAGCAACAGACATACAAACTAAAGAATTACAAAAACAAATTACAAAAATTCAAAATTTTCGGGTTTATT
ACAGGGACAGCAGAGATCCACTTTGGCGCCGGCTCGAGGGGGCCCGGGTGCAAAGATGGATAAAGTTTTA
AACAGAGAGGAATCTTTGCAGCTAATGGACCTTCTAGGTCTTGAAAGGAGTGGGAATTGGCTCCGGTGCC
CGTCAGTGGG
